>Addgene plasmid #44592 | pMpGWB102-Citrine-PTS1 | depositor full sequence | sequence record 148042 | pMpGWB102-Citrine-PTS1 sequence 11133 bps
TTTCACGCCCTTTTAAATATCCGATTATTCTAATAAACGCTCTTTTCTCTTAGGTTTACCCGCCAATATA
TCCTGTCAAACACTGATAGTTTAAACTGAAGGCGGGAAACGACAATCTGATCCAAGCTCAAGCTGCTCTA
GCATTCGCCATTCAGGCTGCGCAACTGTTGGGAAGGGCGATCGGTGCGGGCCTCTTCGCTATTACGCCAG
CTGGCGAAAGGGGGATGTGCTGCAAGGCGATTAAGTTGGGTAACGCCAGGGTTTTCCCAGTCACGACGTT
GTAAAACGACGGCCAGTGCCAAGCTTGCATGCCTGCAGGTCCCCAGATTAGCCTTTTCAATTTCAGAAAG
AATGCTAACCCACAGATGGTTAGAGAGGCTTACGCAGCAGGTCTCATCAAGACGATCTACCCGAGCAATA
ATCTCCAGGAAATCAAATACCTTCCCAAGAAGGTTAAAGATGCAGTCAAAAGATTCAGGACTAACTGCAT
CAAGAACACAGAGAAAGATATATTTCTCAAGATCAGAAGTACTATTCCAGTATGGACGATTCAAGGCTTG
CTTCACAAACCAAGGCAAGTAATAGAGATTGGAGTCTCTAAAAAGGTAGTTCCCACTGAATCAAAGGCCA
TGGAGTCAAAGATTCAAATAGAGGACCTAACAGAACTCGCCGTAAAGACTGGCGAACAGTTCATACAGAG
TCTCTTACGACTCAATGACAAGAAGAAAATCTTCGTCAACATGGTGGAGCACGACACACTTGTCTACTCC
AAAAATATCAAAGATACAGTCTCAGAAGACCAAAGGGCAATTGAGACTTTTCAACAAAGGGTAATATCCG
GAAACCTCCTCGGATTCCATTGCCCAGCTATCTGTCACTTTATTGTGAAGATAGTGGAAAAGGAAGGTGG
CTCCTACAAATGCCATCATTGCGATAAAGGAAAGGCCATCGTTGAAGATGCCTCTGCCGACAGTGGTCCC
AAAGATGGACCCCCACCCACGAGGAGCATCGTGGAAAAAGAAGACGTTCCAACCACGTCTTCAAAGCAAG
TGGATTGATGTGATATCTCCACTGACGTAAGGGATGACGCACAATCCCACTATCCTTCGCAAGACCCTTC
CTCTATATAAGGAAGTTCATTTCATTTGGAGAGAACACGGGGGACTCTAGAGTTATCAACAAGTTTGTAC
AAAAAAGCAGGCTCCATGGTGAGCAAGGGCGAGGAGCTGTTCACCGGGGTGGTGCCCATCCTGGTCGAGC
TGGACGGCGACGTAAACGGCCACAAGTTCAGCGTGTCCGGCGAGGGCGAGGGCGATGCCACCTACGGCAA
GCTGACCCTGAAGTTCATCTGCACCACCGGCAAGCTGCCCGTGCCCTGGCCCACCCTCGTGACCACCTTC
GGCTACGGCCTGATGTGCTTCGCCCGCTACCCCGACCACATGAAGCAGCACGACTTCTTCAAGTCCGCCA
TGCCCGAAGGCTACGTCCAGGAGCGCACCATCTTCTTCAAGGACGACGGCAACTACAAGACCCGCGCCGA
GGTGAAGTTCGAGGGCGACACCCTGGTGAACCGCATCGAGCTGAAGGGCATCGACTTCAAGGAGGACGGC
AACATCCTGGGGCACAAGCTGGAGTACAACTACAACAGCCACAACGTCTATATCATGGCCGACAAGCAGA
AGAACGGCATCAAGGTGAACTTCAAGATCCGCCACAACATCGAGGACGGCAGCGTGCAGCTCGCCGACCA
CTACCAGCAGAACACCCCCATCGGCGACGGCCCCGTGCTGCTGCCCGACAACCACTACCTGAGCTACCAG
TCCGCCCTGAGCAAAGACCCCAACGAGAAGCGCGATCACATGGTCCTGCTGGAGTTCGTGACCGCCGCCG
GGATCACTCTCGGCATGGACGAGCTGTACAAGTCCAAGTTGTGAGACCCAGCTTTCTTGTACAAAGTGGT
TGATAACAGCGCTTAGAGCTCGAATTTCCCCGATCGTTCAAACATTTGGCAATAAAGTTTCTTAAGATTG
AATCCTGTTGCCGGTCTTGCGATGATTATCATATAATTTCTGTTGAATTACGTTAAGCATGTAATAATTA
ACATGTAATGCATGACGTTATTTATGAGATGGGTTTTTATGATTAGAGTCCCGCAATTATACATTTAATA
CGCGATAGAAAACAAAATATAGCGCGCAAACTAGGATAAATTATCGCGCGCGGTGTCATCTATGTTACTA
GAATCGGGAAATGGTTCCGGAACCAATTCGTAATCATGGTCATAGCTGTTTCCTGTGTGAAATTGTTATC
CGCTCACAATTCCACACAACATACGAGCCGGAAGCATAAAGTGTAAAGCCTGGGGTGCCTAATGAGTGAG
CTAACTCACATTAGGCTGAATTAGGCGCGCCTATTTCTGAATTCAACACATTGCGGACGTTTTTAATGTA
CTGAATTAACGCCGAATTAATTCGGGGGATCTGGATTTTAGTACTGGATTTTGGTTTTAGGAATTAGAAA
TTTTATTGATAGAAGTATTTTACAAATACAAATACATACTAAGGGTTTCTTATATGCTCAACACATGAGC
GAAACCCTATAGGAACCCTAATTCCCTTATCTGGGAACTACTCACACATTATTATGGAGAAACTCGAGCT
TGTCGATCGACAGATCCCGGTCGGCATCTACTCTATTTCTTTGCCCTCGGACGAGTGCTGGGGCGTCGGT
TTCCACTATCGGCGAGTACTTCTACACAGCCATCGGTCCAGACGGCCGCGCTTCTGCGGGCGATTTGTGT
ACGCCCGACAGTCCCGGCTCCGGATCGGACGATTGCGTCGCATCGACCCTGCGCCCAAGCTGCATCATCG
AAATTGCCGTCAACCAAGCTCTGATAGAGTTGGTCAAGACCAATGCGGAGCATATACGCCCGGAGTCGTG
GCGATCCTGCAAGCTCCGGATGCCTCCGCTCGAAGTAGCGCGTCTGCTGCTCCATACAAGCCAACCACGG
CCTCCAGAAGAAGATGTTGGCGACCTCGTATTGGGAATCCCCGAACATCGCCTCGCTCCAGTCAATGACC
GCTGTTATGCGGCCATTGTCCGTCAGGACATTGTTGGAGCCGAAATCCGCGTGCACGAGGTGCCGGACTT
CGGGGCAGTCCTCGGCCCAAAGCATCAGCTCATCGAGAGCCTGCGCGACGGACGCACTGACGGTGTCGTC
CATCACAGTTTGCCAGTGATACACATGGGGATCAGCAATCGCGCATATGAAATCACGCCATGTAGTGTAT
TGACCGATTCCTTGCGGTCCGAATGGGCCGAACCCGCTCGTCTGGCTAAGATCGGCCGCAGCGATCGCAT
CCATAGCCTCCGCGACCGGTTGTAGAACAGCGGGCAGTTCGGTTTCAGGCAGGTCTTGCAACGTGACACC
CTGTGAACGGCGGGAGATGCAATAGGTCAGGCTCTCGCTAAACTCCCCAATGTCAAGCACTTCCGGAATC
GGGAGCGCGGCCGATGCAAAGTGCCGATAAACATAACGATCTTTGTAGAAACCATCGGCGCAGCTATTTA
CCCGCAGGACATATCCACGCCCTCCTACATCGAAGCTGAAAGCACGAGATTCTTCGCCCTCCGAGAGCTG
CATCAGGTCGGAGACGCTGTCGAACTTTTCGATCAGAAACTTCTCGACAGACGTCGCGGTGAGTTCAGGC
TTTTTCATATCTCATTGCCCCCCGGATCTGCGAAAGCTCGAGAGAGATAGATTTGTAGAGAGAGACTGGT
GATTTCAGCGTGTCCTCTCCAAATGAAATGAACTTCCTTATATAGAGGAAGGTCTTGCGAAGGATAGTGG
GATTGTGCGTCATCCCTTACGTCAGTGGAGATATCACATCAATCCACTTGCTTTGAAGACGTGGTTGGAA
CGTCTTCTTTTTCCACGATGCTCCTCGTGGGTGGGGGTCCATCTTTGGGACCACTGTCGGCAGAGGCATC
TTGAACGATAGCCTTTCCTTTATCGCAATGATGGCATTTGTAGGTGCCACCTTCCTTTTCTACTGTCCTT
TTGATGAAGTGACAGATAGCTGGGCAATGGAATCCGAGGAGGTTTCCCGATATTACCCTTTGTTGAAAAG
TCTCAATAGCCCTTTGGTCTTCTGAGACTGTATCTTTGATATTCTTGGAGTAGACGAGAGTGTCGTGCTC
CACCATGTTCACATCAATCCACTTGCTTTGAAGACGTGGTTGGAACGTCTTCTTTTTCCACGATGCTCCT
CGTGGGTGGGGGTCCATCTTTGGGACCACTGTCGGCAGAGGCATCTTGAACGATAGCCTTTCCTTTATCG
CAATGATGGCATTTGTAGGTGCCACCTTCCTTTTCTACTGTCCTTTTGATGAAGTGACAGATAGCTGGGC
AATGGAATCCGAGGAGGTTTCCCGATATTACCCTTTGTTGAAAAGTCTCAATAGCCCTTTGGTCTTCTGA
GACTGTATCTTTGATATTCTTGGAGTAGACGAGAGTGTCGTGCTCCACCATGTTGGCAAGCTGCTCTAGC
CAATACGCAAACCGAATTCAGAAATAAATTCAGCCTAATTCGGCGTTAATTCAGTACATTAAAAACGTCC
GCAATGTGTTATTAAGTTGTCTAAGCGTCAATTTGTTTACACCACAATATATCCTGCCACCAGCCAGCCA
ACAGCTCCCCGACCGGCAGCTCGGCACAAAATCACCACTCGATACAGGCAGCCCATCAGTCCGGGACGGC
GTCAGCGGGAGAGCCGTTGTAAGGCGGCAGACTTTGCTCATGTTACCGATGCTATTCGGAAGAACGGCAA
CTAAGCTGCCGGGTTTGAAACACGGATGATCTCGCGGAGGGTAGCATGTTGATTGTAACGATGACAGAGC
GTTGCTGCCTGTGATCAATTCGGGCACGAACCCAGTGGACATAAGCCTGTTCGGTTCGTAAGCTGTAATG
CAAGTAGCGTATGCGCTCACGCAACTGGTCCAGAACCTTGACCGAACGCAGCGGTGGTAACGGCGCAGTG
GCGGTTTTCATGGCTTGTTATGACTGTTTTTTTGGGGTACAGTCTATGCCTCGGGCATCCAAGCAGCAAG
CGCGTTACGCCGTGGGTCGATGTTTGATGTTATGGAGCAGCAACGATGTTACGCAGCAGGGCAGTCGCCC
TAAAACAAAGTTAAACATCATGGGGGAAGCGGTGATCGCCGAAGTATCGACTCAACTATCAGAGGTAGTT
GGCGTCATCGAGCGCCATCTCGAACCGACGTTGCTGGCCGTACATTTGTACGGCTCCGCAGTGGATGGCG
GCCTGAAGCCACACAGTGATATTGATTTGCTGGTTACGGTGACCGTAAGGCTTGATGAAACAACGCGGCG
AGCTTTGATCAACGACCTTTTGGAAACTTCGGCTTCCCCTGGAGAGAGCGAGATTCTCCGCGCTGTAGAA
GTCACCATTGTTGTGCACGACGACATCATTCCGTGGCGTTATCCAGCTAAGCGCGAACTGCAATTTGGAG
AATGGCAGCGCAATGACATTCTTGCAGGTATCTTCGAGCCAGCCACGATCGACATTGATCTGGCTATCTT
GCTGACAAAAGCAAGAGAACATAGCGTTGCCTTGGTAGGTCCAGCGGCGGAGGAACTCTTTGATCCGGTT
CCTGAACAGGATCTATTTGAGGCGCTAAATGAAACCTTAACGCTATGGAACTCGCCGCCCGACTGGGCTG
GCGATGAGCGAAATGTAGTGCTTACGTTGTCCCGCATTTGGTACAGCGCAGTAACCGGCAAAATCGCGCC
GAAGGATGTCGCTGCCGACTGGGCAATGGAGCGCCTGCCGGCCCAGTATCAGCCCGTCATACTTGAAGCT
AGACAGGCTTATCTTGGACAAGAAGAAGATCGCTTGGCCTCGCGCGCAGATCAGTTGGAAGAATTTGTCC
ACTACGTGAAAGGCGAGATCACCAAGGTAGTCGGCAAATAATGTCTAGCTAGAAATTCGTTCAAGCCGAC
GCCGCTTCGCGGCGCGGCTTAACTCAAGCGTTAGATGCACTAAGCACATAATTGCTCACAGCCAAACTAT
CAGGTCAAGTCTGCTTTTATTATTTTTAAGCGTGCATAATAAGCCCTACACAAATTGGGAGATATATCAT
GCATGACCAAAATCCCTTAACGTGAGTTTTCGTTCCACTGAGCGTCAGACCCCGTAGAAAAGATCAAAGG
ATCTTCTTGAGATCCTTTTTTTCTGCGCGTAATCTGCTGCTTGCAAACAAAAAAACCACCGCTACCAGCG
GTGGTTTGTTTGCCGGATCAAGAGCTACCAACTCTTTTTCCGAAGGTAACTGGCTTCAGCAGAGCGCAGA
TACCAAATACTGTCCTTCTAGTGTAGCCGTAGTTAGGCCACCACTTCAAGAACTCTGTAGCACCGCCTAC
ATACCTCGCTCTGCTAATCCTGTTACCAGTGGCTGCTGCCAGTGGCGATAAGTCGTGTCTTACCGGGTTG
GACTCAAGACGATAGTTACCGGATAAGGCGCAGCGGTCGGGCTGAACGGGGGGTTCGTGCACACAGCCCA
GCTTGGAGCGAACGACCTACACCGAACTGAGATACCTACAGCGTGAGCTATGAGAAAGCGCCACGCTTCC
CGAAGGGAGAAAGGCGGACAGGTATCCGGTAAGCGGCAGGGTCGGAACAGGAGAGCGCACGAGGGAGCTT
CCAGGGGGAAACGCCTGGTATCTTTATAGTCCTGTCGGGTTTCGCCACCTCTGACTTGAGCGTCGATTTT
TGTGATGCTCGTCAGGGGGGCGGAGCCTATGGAAAAACGCCAGCAACGCGGCCTTTTTACGGTTCCTGGC
CTTTTGCTGGCCTTTTGCTCACATGTTCTTTCCTGCGTTATCCCCTGATTCTGTGGATAACCGTATTACC
GCCTTTGAGTGAGCTGATACCGCTCGCCGCAGCCGAACGACCGAGCGCAGCGAGTCAGTGAGCGAGGAAG
CGGAAGAGCGCCTGATGCGGTATTTTCTCCTTACGCATCTGTGCGGTATTTCACACCGCATATGGTGCAC
TCTCAGTACAATCTGCTCTGATGCCGCATAGTTAAGCCAGTATACACTCCGCTATCGCTACGTGACTGGG
TCATGGCTGCGCCCCGACACCCGCCAACACCCGCTGACGCGCCCTGACGGGCTTGTCTGCTCCCGGCATC
CGCTTACAGACAAGCTGTGACCGTCTCCGGGAGCTGCATGTGTCAGAGGTTTTCACCGTCATCACCGAAA
CGCGCGAGGCAGGGTGCCTTGATGTGGGCGCCGGCGGTCGAGTGGCGACGGCGCGGCTTGTCCGCGCCCT
GGTAGATTGCCTGGCCGTAGGCCAGCCATTTTTGAGCGGCCAGCGGCCGCGATAGGCCGACGCGAAGCGG
CGGGGCGTAGGGAGCGCAGCGACCGAAGGGTAGGCGCTTTTTGCAGCTCTTCGGCTGTGCGCTGGCCAGA
CAGTTATGCACAGGCCAGGCGGGTTTTAAGAGTTTTAATAAGTTTTAAAGAGTTTTAGGCGGAAAAATCG
CCTTTTTTCTCTTTTATATCAGTCACTTACATGTGTGACCGGTTCCCAATGTACGGCTTTGGGTTCCCAA
TGTACGGGTTCCGGTTCCCAATGTACGGCTTTGGGTTCCCAATGTACGTGCTATCCACAGGAAAGAGACC
TTTTCGACCTTTTTCCCCTGCTAGGGCAATTTGCCCTAGCATCTGCTCCGTACATTAGGAACCGGCGGAT
GCTTCGCCCTCGATCAGGTTGCGGTAGCGCATGACTAGGATCGGGCCAGCCTGCCCCGCCTCCTCCTTCA
AATCGTACTCCGGCAGGTCATTTGACCCGATCAGCTTGCGCACGGTGAAACAGAACTTCTTGAACTCTCC
GGCGCTGCCACTGCGTTCGTAGATCGTCTTGAACAACCATCTGGCTTCTGCCTTGCCTGCGGCGCGGCGT
GCCAGGCGGTAGAGAAAACGGCCGATGCCGGGATCGATCAAAAAGTAATCGGGGTGAACCGTCAGCACGT
CCGGGTTCTTGCCTTCTGTGATCTCGCGGTACATCCAATCAGCTAGCTCGATCTCGATGTACTCCGGCCG
CCCGGTTTCGCTCTTTACGATCTTGTAGCGGCTAATCAAGGCTTCACCCTCGGATACCGTCACCAGGCGG
CCGTTCTTGGCCTTCTTCGTACGCTGCATGGCAACGTGCGTGGTGTTTAACCGAATGCAGGTTTCTACCA
GGTCGTCTTTCTGCTTTCCGCCATCGGCTCGCCGGCAGAACTTGAGTACGTCCGCAACGTGTGGACGGAA
CACGCGGCCGGGCTTGTCTCCCTTCCCTTCCCGGTATCGGTTCATGGATTCGGTTAGATGGGAAACCGCC
ATCAGTACCAGGTCGTAATCCCACACACTGGCCATGCCGGCCGGCCCTGCGGAAACCTCTACGTGCCCGT
CTGGAAGCTCGTAGCGGATCACCTCGCCAGCTCGTCGGTCACGCTTCGACAGACGGAAAACGGCCACGTC
CATGATGCTGCGACTATCGCGGGTGCCCACGTCATAGAGCATCGGAACGAAAAAATCTGGTTGCTCGTCG
CCCTTGGGCGGCTTCCTAATCGACGGCGCACCGGCTGCCGGCGGTTGCCGGGATTCTTTGCGGATTCGAT
CAGCGGCCGCTTGCCACGATTCACCGGGGCGTGCTTCTGCCTCGATGCGTTGCCGCTGGGCGGCCTGCGC
GGCCTTCAACTTCTCCACCAGGTCATCACCCAGCGCCGCGCCGATTTGTACCGGGCCGGATGGTTTGCGA
CCGCTCACGCCGATTCCTCGGGCTTGGGGGTTCCAGTGCCATTGCAGGGCCGGCAGACAACCCAGCCGCT
TACGCCTGGCCAACCGCCCGTTCCTCCACACATGGGGCATTCCACGGCGTCGGTGCCTGGTTGTTCTTGA
TTTTCCATGCCGCCTCCTTTAGCCGCTAAAATTCATCTACTCATTTATTCATTTGCTCATTTACTCTGGT
AGCTGCGCGATGTATTCAGATAGCAGCTCGGTAATGGTCTTGCCTTGGCGTACCGCGTACATCTTCAGCT
TGGTGTGATCCTCCGCCGGCAACTGAAAGTTGACCCGCTTCATGGCTGGCGTGTCTGCCAGGCTGGCCAA
CGTTGCAGCCTTGCTGCTGCGTGCGCTCGGACGGCCGGCACTTAGCGTGTTTGTGCTTTTGCTCATTTTC
TCTTTACCTCATTAACTCAAATGAGTTTTGATTTAATTTCAGCGGCCAGCGCCTGGACCTCGCGGGCAGC
GTCGCCCTCGGGTTCTGATTCAAGAACGGTTGTGCCGGCGGCGGCAGTGCCTGGGTAGCTCACGCGCTGC
GTGATACGGGACTCAAGAATGGGCAGCTCGTACCCGGCCAGCGCCTCGGCAACCTCACCGCCGATGCGCG
TGCCTTTGATCGCCCGCGACACGACAAAGGCCGCTTGTAGCCTTCCATCCGTGACCTCAATGCGCTGCTT
AACCAGCTCCACCAGGTCGGCGGTGGCCCATATGTCGTAAGGGCTTGGCTGCACCGGAATCAGCACGAAG
TCGGCTGCCTTGATCGCGGACACAGCCAAGTCCGCCGCCTGGGGCGCTCCGTCGATCACTACGAAGTCGC
GCCGGCCGATGGCCTTCACGTCGCGGTCAATCGTCGGGCGGTCGATGCCGACAACGGTTAGCGGTTGATC
TTCCCGCACGGCCGCCCAATCGCGGGCACTGCCCTGGGGATCGGAATCGACTAACAGAACATCGGCCCCG
GCGAGTTGCAGGGCGCGGGCTAGATGGGTTGCGATGGTCGTCTTGCCTGACCCGCCTTTCTGGTTAAGTA
CAGCGATAACCTTCATGCGTTCCCCTTGCGTATTTGTTTATTTACTCATCGCATCATATACGCAGCGACC
GCATGACGCAAGCTGTTTTACTCAAATACACATCACCTTTTTAGACGGCGGCGCTCGGTTTCTTCAGCGG
CCAAGCTGGCCGGCCAGGCCGCCAGCTTGGCATCAGACAAACCGGCCAGGATTTCATGCAGCCGCACGGT
TGAGACGTGCGCGGGCGGCTCGAACACGTACCCGGCCGCGATCATCTCCGCCTCGATCTCTTCGGTAATG
AAAAACGGTTCGTCCTGGCCGTCCTGGTGCGGTTTCATGCTTGTTCCTCTTGGCGTTCATTCTCGGCGGC
CGCCAGGGCGTCGGCCTCGGTCAATGCGTCCTCACGGAAGGCACCGCGCCGCCTGGCCTCGGTGGGCGTC
ACTTCCTCGCTGCGCTCAAGTGCGCGGTACAGGGTCGAGCGATGCACGCCAAGCAGTGCAGCCGCCTCTT
TCACGGTGCGGCCTTCCTGGTCGATCAGCTCGCGGGCGTGCGCGATCTGTGCCGGGGTGAGGGTAGGGCG
GGGGCCAAACTTCACGCCTCGGGCCTTGGCGGCCTCGCGCCCGCTCCGGGTGCGGTCGATGATTAGGGAA
CGCTCGAACTCGGCAATGCCGGCGAACACGGTCAACACCATGCGGCCGGCCGGCGTGGTGGTGTCGGCCC
ACGGCTCTGCCAGGCTACGCAGGCCCGCGCCGGCCTCCTGGATGCGCTCGGCAATGTCCAGTAGGTCGCG
GGTGCTGCGGGCCAGGCGGTCTAGCCTGGTCACTGTCACAACGTCGCCAGGGCGTAGGTGGTCAAGCATC
CTGGCCAGCTCCGGGCGGTCGCGCCTGGTGCCGGTGATCTTCTCGGAAAACAGCTTGGTGCAGCCGGCCG
CGTGCAGTTCGGCCCGTTGGTTGGTCAAGTCCTGGTCGTCGGTGCTGACGCGGGCATAGCCCAGCAGGCC
AGCGGCGGCGCTCTTGTTCATGGCGTAATGTCTCCGGTTCTAGTCGCAAGTATTCTACTTTATGCGACTA
AAACACGCGACAAGAAAACGCCAGGAAAAGGGCAGGGCGGCAGCCTGTCGCGTAACTTAGGACTTGTGCG
ACATGTCGTTTTCAGAAGACGGCTGCACTGAACGTCAGAAGCCGACTGCACTATAGCAGCGGAGGGGTTG
GATCAAAGTACTTTGATCCCGAGGGGAACCCTGTGGTTGGCATGCACATACAAATGGACGAACGGATAAA
CCT
Features (pLannotate 1.2.2; 25 found; start..end, strand, type, name):
     54..78      -  misc_feature   RB T-DNA repeat: right border repeat from nopaline C58 T-DNA
    144..298     -  CDS            lacZα (fragment): LacZα fragment of β-galactosidase; lacZ fragment
    301..321     -  misc_feature   MCS (fragment): pUC18/19 multiple cloning site
    812..1153    +  promoter       CaMV 35S promoter: strong constitutive promoter from cauliflower mosaic virus
   1179..1203    +  protein_bind   attB1: mutant version of attB; recombination site for the Gateway® BP reaction BP Clonase™
   1206..1922    +  CDS            Citrine: Citrine is a basic (constitutively fluorescent) yellow fluorescent protein published in 2001, derived from Aequorea victoria. It has moderate acid sensitivity.
   1936..1960    -  protein_bind   attB2: mutant version of attB; recombination site for the Gateway® BP reaction BP Clonase™
   1992..2242    +  terminator     NOS terminator: nopaline synthase terminator and poly(A) signal
   2301..2323    -  protein_bind   lac operator (fragment): The lac repressor binds to the lac operator to inhibit transcription in E. coli. This inhibition can be relieved by adding lactose or isopropyl-β-D-thiogalactopyranoside (IPTG). lac repressor encoded by lacI
   2327..2357    -  promoter       lac promoter: promoter for the E. coli lac operon
   2372..2393    -  protein_bind   CAP binding site: CAP binding activates transcription in the presence of cAMP. E. coli catabolite activator protein
   2478..2652    -  polyA_signal   CaMV poly(A) signal: cauliflower mosaic virus polyadenylation signal
   2693..3718    -  CDS            HygR: hygromycin B phosphotransferase confers resistance to hygromycin
   3785..4460    -  promoter       CaMV 35S promoter (enhanced): cauliflower mosaic virus 35S promoter with a duplicated enhancer region
   4655..4679    -  misc_feature   LB T-DNA repeat: left border repeat from nopaline C58 T-DNA
   4938..4961    +  promoter       Pc promoter (fragment): intI1 (promoter lies within the coding sequence); class 1 integron promoter
   5137..5193    +  CDS            GmR (fragment): gentamycin acetyltransferase; aacC1; confers resistance to gentamycin
   5204..5991    +  CDS            SmR (fragment): aminoglycoside adenylyltransferase (Murphy, 1985); aadA; confers resistance to spectinomycin and streptomycin
   6237..6825    +  rep_origin     ori: high-copy-number ColE1/pMB1/pBR322/pUC origin of replication
   7011..7151    -  misc_feature   bom: basis of mobility region from pBR322
   7253..7292    -  CDS            rop (fragment): Rop protein, which maintains plasmids at low copy number; rop
   7495..7689    -  rep_origin     pVS1 oriV: origin of replication for the Pseudomonas plasmid pVS1 (Heeb et al., 2000)
   7755..8828    -  CDS            pVS1 RepA: replication protein from the Pseudomonas plasmid pVS1 (Heeb et al., 2000)
   9257..9886    -  CDS            pVS1 StaA: stability protein from the Pseudomonas plasmid pVS1 (Heeb et al., 2000)
  10446..10847   -  CDS            Y4CG_SINFN (fragment): Protein inferred from homology: Swiss-Prot protein existence level 3. From Sinorhizobium fredii (strain NBRC 101917 / NGR234).
