[The description below was written by a language model from this plasmid's Addgene catalogue record and pLannotate feature annotations shown in this document.]
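Description:
pMpGWB102-Citrine-PTS1 is a plant binary vector of about 11.1 kb for Agrobacterium-mediated T-DNA transfer. It was built by Gateway cloning: a PCR-amplified Citrine-PTS1 fragment was first captured in a pDONR207 entry clone by a BP reaction, then moved into the pMpGWB102 destination vector by an LR reaction. Outside the T-DNA, the backbone carries a ColE1/pBR322-type origin with the bom mobilisation region for maintenance in E. coli. It also carries the pVS1 oriV, RepA and StaA functions, which support replication and stable inheritance in Agrobacterium. Bacterial selection is with spectinomycin through an aadA (SmR) aminoglycoside adenylyltransferase gene. The annotation also picks up short leftover fragments of a gentamicin resistance gene, rop, and the lacZα/lac promoter region.

Two expression units lie between the nopaline-type right and left border repeats. In the first, a CaMV 35S promoter drives the yellow fluorescent protein Citrine, which is flanked by the attB1 and attB2 sites left by recombination and followed by the NOS terminator. According to the record, the insert ends in a C-terminal peroxisomal targeting signal type 1 (PTS1). This short tag is not annotated separately in the feature table, but would occupy the small gap between the Citrine coding sequence and attB2. PTS1 directs the fluorescent protein into the peroxisomal matrix, so that peroxisomes are labelled in living cells. The second unit, in the opposite orientation, is a hygromycin phosphotransferase gene under an enhanced 35S promoter with the CaMV poly(A) signal, used to select transformed plant tissue. The construct serves as a constitutive peroxisome marker, and the associated study concerns cold-induced organelle relocation in the liverwort Marchantia polymorpha.
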