Addgene plasmid #44592: pMpGWB102-Citrine-PTS1
Purpose: Binary vectors for expression of Citrine fluorescent protein with a peroxisome localization signal in plants
Depositing lab: Yutaka Kodama. Depositing organization: Utsunomiya University. Publication: Cold-induced organelle relocation in the liverwort Marchantia polymorpha L. Ogasawara Y, Ishizaki K, Kohchi T, Kodama Y. Plant Cell Environ. 2013 Feb 20. doi: 10.1111/pce.12085. PubMed 23421791.
Backbone
  Vector backbone: pMpGWB102
  Backbone manufacturer: Invitrogen
  Backbone size w/o insert (bp): 10404
  Total vector size (bp): 11130
  Modifications to backbone: These PCR-amplified DNA fragments of Citrine-PTS1 were cloned into a pDONR207 plasmid by BP reaction (Invitrogen). The resulting plasmids were mixed with pMpGWB102 vector, and LR reaction (Invitrogen) was performed to generate pMpGWB102-Citrine-PTS1.
  Vector type: Plant Expression
Growth in bacteria
  Bacterial resistance: Spectinomycin, 50 μg/mL
  Growth temperature: 37°C
  Growth strain: DH5alpha
  Copy number: Unknown
Gene/Insert
  Gene/Insert name: Citrine-PTS1
  Species: Synthetic
  Insert size (bp): 729
  Promoter: CaMV 35S promoter
  Tag / fusion protein: PTS1 (peroxisomal targeting signal type 1) (C terminal on insert)
  Cloning method: Gateway Cloning
  Sequencing primers: 5′ GGGGACAAGTTTGTACAAAAAAGCAGGCTCCATGGTGAGCAAGGGCGAG; 3′ GGGGACCACTTTGTACAAGAAAGCTGGGTCTCACAACTTGGACTTGTACAG CTCGTCC
Terms and licenses: Academic/Nonprofit Terms; Industry Terms: Not Available to Industry
How to cite: pMpGWB102-Citrine-PTS1 was a gift from Yutaka Kodama (Addgene plasmid # 44592 ; http://n2t.net/addgene:44592 ; RRID:Addgene_44592)
