>Addgene plasmid #44592 | pMpGWB102-Citrine-PTS1 | addgene partial sequence | sequence record 158538 | NOSterm-R 5'-attgccaaatgtttgaacga-3'
GCTGTTATCAACCACTTTGTACAAGAAAGCTGGGTCTCACAACTTGGACTTGTACAGCTCGTCCATGCCG
AGAGTGATCCCGGCGGCGGTCACGAACTCCAGCAGGACCATGTGATCGCGCTTCTCGTTGGGGTCTTTGC
TCAGGGCGGACTGGTAGCTCAGGTAGTGGTTGTCGGGCAGCAGCACGGGGCCGTCGCCGATGGGGGTGTT
CTGCTGGTAGTGGTCGGCGAGCTGCACGCTGCCGTCCTCGATGTTGTGGCGGATCTTGAAGTTCACCTTG
ATGCCGTTCTTCTGCTTGTCGGCCATGATATAGACGTTGTGGCTGTTGTAGTTGTACTCCAGCTTGTGCC
CCAGGATGTTGCCGTCCTCCTTGAAGTCGATGCCCTTCAGCTCGATGCGGTTCACCAGGGTGTCGCCCTC
GAACTTCACCTCGGCGCGGGTCTTGTAGTTGCCGTCGTCCTTGAAGAAGATGGTGCGCTCCTGGACGTAG
CCTTCGGGCATGGCGGACTTGAAGAAGTCGTGCTGCTTCATGTGGTCGGGGTAGCGGGCGAAGCACATCA
GGCCGTAGCCGAAGGTGGTCACGAGGGTGGGCCAGGGCACGGGCAGCTTGCCGGTGGTGCAGATGAACTT
CAGGGTCAGCTTGCCGTAGGTGGCATCGCCCTCGCCCTCGCCGGACACGCTGAACTTGTGGCCGTTTACG
TCGCCGTCCAGCTCGACCAGGATGGGCACCACCCCGGTGAACAGCTCCTCGCCCTTGCTCACCATGGAGC
CTGCTTTTTTGTACAAACTTGTTGATAACTCTAGAGTCCCCCGTGTTCTCTCCAAATGAAATGAACTTCC
TTATATAGAGGAAGGGTCTTGCGAAGGATAGTGGGATTGTGCGTCATCCCTTACGTCAGTGGAGATATCA
CATCAATCCACTTGCTTTGAAGACGTGGTTGGAACGTCTT
